Addgene plasmid #22252: RasV12 in pENTR1A (w99-1)
Depositing lab: Eric Campeau. Depositing organization: University of Massachusetts, Worcester.
Backbone
  Vector backbone: pENTR1A
  Backbone size w/o insert (bp): 2466
  Vector type: Mammalian Expression
Growth in bacteria
  Bacterial resistance: Kanamycin, 50 μg/mL
  Growth temperature: 37°C
  Growth strain: DH5alpha
  Growth instructions: TOP10F', 37oC
  Copy number: High Copy
Gene/Insert
  Gene/Insert name: HRAS G12V (alt name: RasV12)
  Species: H. sapiens (human)
  Insert size (bp): 569
  Entrez Gene: HRAS (a.k.a. C-BAS/HAS, C-H-RAS, C-HA-RAS1, CTLO, H-RASIDX, HAMSV, HRAS1, RASH1, p21ras)
  Cloning method: Restriction Enzyme; 5′ cloning site Bam HI (not destroyed); 3′ cloning site Eco RI (not destroyed)
  Sequencing primers: 5′ ENTRforw; 3′ ENTRrev
Resource information
  A portion of this plasmid was derived from a plasmid made by: The RasV12 cDNA was obtained from Dr.Christian Beausejour.
Terms and licenses: Academic/Nonprofit Terms; Industry Terms: Not Available to Industry
How to cite: RasV12 in pENTR1A (w99-1) was a gift from Eric Campeau (Addgene plasmid # 22252 ; http://n2t.net/addgene:22252 ; RRID:Addgene_22252)
