[The description below was written by a language model from this plasmid's Addgene catalogue record and pLannotate feature annotations shown in this document.]
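Description:
RasV12 in pENTR1A (w99-1) is a Gateway entry clone carrying the human HRAS coding sequence with the oncogenic G12V substitution, built on the pENTR1A backbone. The roughly 570 bp cDNA was inserted by restriction cloning between BamHI and EcoRI sites, both of which remain intact, giving a plasmid of about 3 kb. It is propagated in E. coli from a high-copy ColE1/pUC-type origin and selected with kanamycin through an aph(3')-Ia aminoglycoside phosphotransferase gene. The annotation also picks up a very short fragment resembling the RSF origin at the start of the sequence, which is most likely an incidental match rather than a functional second replicon.

The H-Ras (G12V) open reading frame sits between attL1 and attL2, the recombination sites used in the Gateway LR reaction. LR Clonase can therefore transfer the insert directionally into any attR-containing destination vector. The rrnB T1 and T2 transcription terminators lie upstream of attL1 and insulate the insert from read-through transcription originating in the backbone, limiting unwanted expression in bacteria. No eukaryotic promoter, polyadenylation signal, epitope tag or reporter is annotated. Although the catalogue lists the vector type as mammalian expression, the plasmid itself is not expected to drive expression in mammalian cells; promoter, tags and delivery format would come from the chosen destination vector.

The G12V mutation produces a constitutively active form of the small GTPase H-Ras, so the clone serves as a shuttle source of activated Ras for building expression constructs. The record does not state a specific downstream application.
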