Features (pLannotate 1.2.2; 8 found; start..end, strand, type, name):
      1..46      +  rep_origin     RSF ori (fragment): Plasmids containing the RSF 1030 origin of replication can be propagated in E. coli cells that contain additional plasmids with compatible origins.
    106..149     -  terminator     rrnB T1 terminator: Escherichia coli rrnB; transcription terminator T1 from the E. coli rrnB gene
    281..308     +  terminator     rrnB T2 terminator: transcription terminator T2 from the E. coli rrnB gene
    358..457     +  protein_bind   attL1: mutant version of attL; recombination site for the Gateway® LR reaction LR Clonase™
    532..1101    +  CDS            H-Ras (G12V): human oncoprotein generated by the G12V mutation in the small GTPase H-Ras
   1264..1363    -  protein_bind   attL2: mutant version of attL; recombination site for the Gateway® LR reaction LR Clonase™
   1486..2295    +  CDS            KanR: aminoglycoside phosphotransferase; aph(3')-Ia; confers resistance to kanamycin in bacteria or G418 (Geneticin®) in eukaryotes
   2385..2973    +  rep_origin     ori: high-copy-number ColE1/pMB1/pBR322/pUC origin of replication
>Addgene plasmid #22252 | RasV12 in pENTR1A (w99-1) | depositor full sequence | sequence record 10192 | Author sequence
CTTTCCTGCGTTATCCCCTGATTCTGTGGATAACCGTATTACCGCTAGCATGGATCTCGGGGACGTCTAA
CTACTAAGCGAGAGTAGGGAACTGCCAGGCATCAAATAAAACGAAAGGCTCAGTCGGAAGACTGGGCCTT
TCGTTTTATCTGTTGTTTGTCGGTGAACGCTCTCCTGAGTAGGACAAATCCGCCGGGAGCGGATTTGAAC
GTTGTGAAGCAACGGCCCGGAGGGTGGCGGGCAGGACGCCCGCCATAAACTGCCAGGCATCAAACTAAGC
AGAAGGCCATCCTGACGGATGGCCTTTTTGCGTTTCTACAAACTCTTCCTGTTAGTTAGTTACTTAAGCT
CGGGCCCCAAATAATGATTTTATTTTGACTGATAGTGACCTGTTCGTTGCAACAAATTGATAAGCAATGC
TTTTTTATAATGCCAACTTTGTACAAAAAAGCAGGCTTTAAAGGAACCAATTCAGTCGACTGGATCCCAG
TGTGGTGGTACAGCTTGGGGGGCCAGGGCCGGGGCCGAGCGATGACGGAATATAAGCTGGTGGTGGTGGG
CGCCGTCGGTGTGGGCAAGAGTGCGCTGACCATCCAGCTGATCCAGAACCATTTTGTGGACGAATACGAC
CCCACTATAGAGGATTCCTACCGGAAGCAGGTGGTCATTGATGGGGAGACGTGCCTGTTGGACATCCTGG
ATACCGCCGGCCAGGAGGAGTACAGCGCCATGCGGGACCAGTACATGCGCACCGGGGAGGGCTTCCTGTG
TGTGTTTGCCATCAACAACACCAAGTCTTTTGAGGACATCCACCAGTACAGGGAGCAGATCAAACGGGTG
AAGGACTCGGATGACGTGCCCATGGTGCTGGTGGGGAACAAGTGTGACCTGGCTGCACGCACTGTGGAAT
CTCGGCAGGCTCAGGACCTCGCCCGAAGCTACGGCATCCCCTACATCGAGACCTCGGCCAAGACCCGGCA
GGGAGTGGAGGATGCCTTCTACACGTTGGTGCGTGAGATCCGGCAGCACAAGCTGCGGAAGCTGAACCCT
CCTGATGAGAGTGGCCCCGGCTGCATGAGCTGCAAGTGTGTGCTCTCCTGACGCAGCACAAGCTCAGGAC
ATGGAGGTGCCGGATGCAGGAAGGAGGTGCAGACGGAAGGAGGAGGAAGGAAGGACGGAAGCAAGGAAGG
AAGGAAGGGCTGCTGGAGCCCAGTCACCCCCCAAGCTGTAGGAATTCGCCAGCACAGTGGTCGAGATATC
TAGACCCAGCTTTCTTGTACAAAGTTGGCATTATAAGAAAGCATTGCTTATCAATTTGTTGCAACGAACA
GGTCACTATCAGTCAAAATAAAATCATTATTTGCCATCCAGCTGCAGCTCTGGCCCGTGTCTCAAAATCT
CTGATGTTACATTGCACAAGATAAAAATATATCATCATGAACAATAAAACTGTCTGCTTACATAAACAGT
AATACAAGGGGTGTTATGAGCCATATTCAACGGGAAACGTCGAGGCCGCGATTAAATTCCAACATGGATG
CTGATTTATATGGGTATAAATGGGCTCGCGATAATGTCGGGCAATCAGGTGCGACAATCTATCGCTTGTA
TGGGAAGCCCGATGCGCCAGAGTTGTTTCTGAAACATGGCAAAGGTAGCGTTGCCAATGATGTTACAGAT
GAGATGGTCAGACTAAACTGGCTGACGGAATTTATGCCTCTTCCGACCATCAAGCATTTTATCCGTACTC
CTGATGATGCATGGTTACTCACCACTGCGATCCCCGGAAAAACAGCATTCCAGGTATTAGAAGAATATCC
TGATTCAGGTGAAAATATTGTTGATGCGCTGGCAGTGTCCCTGCGCCGGTTGCATTCGATTCCTGTTTGT
AATTGTCCTTTTAACAGCGATCGCGTATTTCGTCTCGCTCAGGCGCAATCACGAATGAATAACGGTTTGG
TTGATGCGAGTGATTTTGATGACGAGCGTAATGGCTGGCCTGTTGAACAAGTCTGGAAAGAAATGCATAA
ACTTTTGCCATTCTCACCGGATTCAGTCGTCACTCATGGTGATTTCTCACTTGATAACCTTATTTTTGAC
GAGGGGAAATTAATAGGTTGTATTGATGTTGGACGAGTCGGAATCGCAGACCGATACCAGGATCTTGCCA
TCCTATGGAACTGCCTCGGTGAGTTTTCTCCTTCATTACAGAAACGGCTTTTTCAAAAATATGGTATTGA
TAATCCTGATATGAATAAATTGCAGTTTCATTTGATGCTCGATGAGTTTTTCTAATCAGAATTGGTTAAT
TGGTTGTAACATTATTCAGATTGGGCCCCGTTCCACTGAGCGTCAGACCCGGTAGAAAAGATCAAAGGAT
CTTCTTGAGATCCTTTTTTTCTGCGCGTAATCTGCTGCTTGCAAACAAAAAAACCACCGCTACCAGCGGT
GGTTTGTTTGCCGGATCAAGAGCTACCAACTCTTTTTCCGAAGGTAACTGGCTTCAGCAGAGCGCAGATA
CCAAATACTGTTCTTCTAGTGTAGCCGTAGTTAGGCCACCACTTCAAGAACTCTGTAGCACCGCCTACAT
ACCTCGCTCTGCTAATCCTGTTACCAGTGGCTGCTGCCAGTGGCGATAAGTCGTGTCTTACCGGGTTGGA
CTCAAGACGATAGTTACCGGATAAGGCGCAGCGGTCGGGCTGAACGGGGGGTTCGTGCACACAGCCCAGC
TTGGAGCGAACGACCTACACCGAACTGAGATACCTACAGCGTGAGCTATGAGAAAGCGCCACGCTTCCCG
AAGGGAGAAAGGCGGACAGGTATCCGGTAAGCGGCAGGGTCGGAACAGGAGAGCGCACGAGGGAGCTTCC
AGGGGGAAACGCCTGGTATCTTTATAGTCCTGTCGGGTTTCGCCACCTCTGACTTGAGCGTCGATTTTTG
TGATGCTCGTCAGGGGGGCGGAGCCTATGGAAAAACGCCAGCAACGCGGCCTTTTTACGGTTCCTGGCCT
TTTGCTGGCCTTTTGCTCACATGTT
