>Addgene plasmid #22252 | RasV12 in pENTR1A (w99-1) | addgene partial sequence | sequence record 28681 | 22252 with pENTR-F (CTACAAACTCTTCCTGTTAGTTAG)
GGGCCAATATGATTTTATTTTGACTGATAGTGACCTGTTCGTTGCAACAAATTGATAAGCAATGCTTTTT
TATAATGCCAACTTTGTACAAAAAAGCAGGCTTTAAAGGAACCAATTCAGTCGACTGGATCCCAGTGTGG
TGGTACAGCTTGGGGGGCCAGGGCCGGGGCCGAGCGATGACGGAATATAAGCTGGTGGTGGTGGGCGCCG
TCGGTGTGGGCAAGAGTGCGCTGACCATCCAGCTGATCCAGAACCATTTTGTGGACGAATACGACCCCAC
TATAGAGGATTCCTACCGGAAGCAGGTGGTCATTGATGGGGAGACGTGCCTGTTGGACATCCTGGATACC
GCCGGCCAGGAGGAGTACAGCGCCATGCGGGACCAGTACATGCGCACCGGGGAGGGCTTCCTGTGTGTGT
TTGCCATCAACAACACCAAGTCTTTTGAGGACATCCACCAGTACAGGGAGCAGATCAAACGGGTGAAGGA
CTCGGATGACGTGCCCATGGTGCTGGTGGGGAACAAGTGTGACCTGGCTGCACGCACTGTGGAATCTCGG
CAGGCTCA
